Addgene plasmid #148455: pAc5.1B-EGFP-DmNanos_AC
Purpose: Insect Expression of DmNanos
Depositing lab: Elisa Izaurralde. Depositing organization: Max Planck Institute for Developmental Biology. Publication: Distinct modes of recruitment of the CCR4-NOT complex by Drosophila and vertebrate Nanos. Raisch T, Bhandari D, Sabath K, Helms S, Valkov E, Weichenrieder O, Izaurralde E. EMBO J. 2016 May 2;35(9):974-90. doi: 10.15252/embj.201593634. Epub 2016 Mar 11. PubMed 26968986.
Backbone
  Vector backbone: Unknown
  Vector type: Insect Expression
Growth in bacteria
  Bacterial resistance: Ampicillin, 100 μg/mL
  Growth temperature: 37°C
  Growth strain: DH5alpha
  Copy number: Low Copy
Gene/Insert
  Gene/Insert name: DmNanos
  Species: D. melanogaster (fly)
  Mutation: sequence contains a deletion of N283 and a mutation of N253D compared to the sequence given by NCBI: NM_001275794.1; isoform B Uniprot.: A0A0B4KGY5
  Entrez Gene: nos (a.k.a. Dmel_CG5637, CG5637, DRONANOS, Dmel\CG5637, Dronanos, NANOS, NOS, Nanos, Nos, l(3)07117, l(3)j3B6, l(3)j4B6, nNOS)
  Cloning method: Unknown
Terms and licenses: Academic/Nonprofit Terms; Industry Terms: Not Available to Industry
Depositor comments: Plasmids from this collection were made available to the research community and donated after the lab closed. Please note that the sequence provided by the depositing laboratory may be theoretical/predicted or based on Sanger sequencing results. There may be discrepancies between sequencing results obtained by Addgene and the depositor sequence. If an Addgene verified sequence is not available, please contact before placing your order to request that our lab fully sequence the plasmid.
How to cite: pAc5.1B-EGFP-DmNanos_AC was a gift from Elisa Izaurralde (Addgene plasmid # 148455 ; http://n2t.net/addgene:148455 ; RRID:Addgene_148455)
