[The description below was written by a language model from this plasmid's Addgene catalogue record and pLannotate feature annotations shown in this document.]
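Description:
pAc5.1B-EGFP-DmNanos_AC is a 7.2 kb insect-cell expression plasmid for producing GFP-tagged Drosophila melanogaster Nanos. The catalogue lists the backbone as unknown, although the name and the annotated parts point to a pAc5.1-type vector. In bacteria it is maintained through a ColE1/pUC-family origin and selected with ampicillin via a β-lactamase gene under its own bla promoter. The record classes it as low copy even though the annotated origin is of the high-copy type. Short fragments annotated as a tetracycline resistance gene and SV40 large T antigen appear to be non-functional backbone remnants. No marker for selection in insect cells is annotated, which fits transient transfection use.

The expression unit is driven by the strong, constitutive Drosophila actin 5C (Ac5) promoter. Downstream lie an EGFP coding sequence and then the nos coding sequence on the same strand, separated by a short linker, giving an N-terminal EGFP fusion to Nanos. A V5 epitope tag sequence follows the insert, but the record does not say whether it is read in frame or lies beyond a stop codon. An SV40 polyadenylation signal completes the cassette. The Nanos insert corresponds to isoform B and, relative to the reference sequence, carries an N253D substitution and a deletion of N283. The meaning of the "AC" suffix is not explained.

The stated purpose is expression of DmNanos in insect cells. The associated work concerns how Drosophila and vertebrate Nanos proteins recruit the CCR4-NOT deadenylase complex, so the EGFP tag would plausibly serve for detection, localisation or pull-down of Nanos and its partners. The deposited sequence may be theoretical rather than fully verified.
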