Features (pLannotate 1.2.2; 10 found; start..end, strand, type, name):
     56..2568    +  promoter       Ac5 promoter: Drosophila melanogaster actin 5C promoter
   2588..3304    +  CDS            EGFP: EGFP is a basic (constitutively fluorescent) green fluorescent protein published in 1996, derived from Aequorea victoria. It is reported to be a rapidly-maturing weak dimer with moderate acid sensitivity.
   3320..4462    +  CDS            nos: NANOS_DROME - Experimental evidence at protein level: Swiss-Prot protein existence level 1. Maternal RNA-binding protein that is required for germ cells proliferation and self-renewal. Acts by forming a complex with pum and brat that regulates translation and mRNA stability. The complex binds to the Nanos Response Element (NRE), a 16 bp sequence in the hb mRNA 3'-UTR and prevents its translation. Controls posterior development. Rescuing factor for the abdominal defect of posterior group mutants. The other posterior group genes are not required for nanos function but rather play a role in local
   4497..4538    +  CDS            V5 tag: epitope tag from simian virus 5
   4638..4772    -  polyA_signal   SV40 poly(A) signal: SV40 polyadenylation signal
   4795..4879    -  CDS            large T antigen (fragment): large T antigen from SV40 (simian virus 40)
   4880..5350    +  CDS            TcR (fragment): tetracycline efflux protein; tet; confers resistance to tetracycline
   5394..5982    -  rep_origin     ori: high-copy-number ColE1/pMB1/pBR322/pUC origin of replication
   6153..7013    -  CDS            AmpR: β-lactamase; bla; confers resistance to ampicillin, carbenicillin, and related antibiotics
   7014..7118    -  promoter       AmpR promoter: bla
>Addgene plasmid #148455 | pAc5.1B-EGFP-DmNanos_AC | depositor full sequence | sequence record 290903 | Full Sequence
CTTCAAGGAATTAATTCTATATTCTAAAAACACAAATGATACTTCTAAAAAAAATCATGAATGGCATCAA
CTCTGAATCAAATCTTTGCAGATGCACCTACTTCTCATTTCCACTGTCACATCATTTTTCCAGATCTCGC
TGCCTGTTATGTGGCCCACAAACCAAGACACGTTTTATGGCCATTAAAGCTGGCTGATCGTCGCCAAACA
CCAAATACATATCAATATGTACATTCGAGAAAGAAGCGATCAAAGAAGCGTCTTCGGGCGAGTAGGAGAA
TGCGGAGGAGAAGGAGAACGAGCTGATCTAGTATCTCTCCACAATCCAATGCCAACTGACCAACTGGCCA
TATTCGGAGCAATTTGAAGCCAATTTCCATCGCCTGGCGATCGCTCCATTCTTGGCTATATGTTTTTCAC
CGTTCCCGGGGCCATTTTCAAAGACTCGTCGGTAAGATAAGATTGTGTCACTCGCTGTCTCTCTTCATTT
GTCGAAGAATGCTGAGGAATTTCGCGATGACGTCGGCGAGTATTTTGAAGAATGAGAATAATTTGTATTT
ATACGAAAATCAGTTAGTGGAATTTTCTACAAAAACATGTTATCTATAGATAATTTTGTTGCAAAATATG
TTGACTATGACAAAGATTGTATGTATATACCTTTAATGTATTCTCATTTTCTTATGTATTTATAATGGCA
ATGATGATACTGATGATATTTTAAGATGATGCCAGACCACAGGCTGATTTCTGCGTCTTTTGCCGAACGC
AGTGCATGTGCGGTTGTTGTTTTTTGGAATAGTTTCAATTTTCGGACTGTCCGCTTTGATTTCAGTTTCT
TGGCTTATTCAAAAAGCAAAGTAAAGCCAAAAAAGCGAGATGGCAATACCAAATGCGGCAAAACGGTAGT
GGAAGGAAAGGGGTGCGGGGCAGCGGAAGGAAGGGTGGGGCGGGGCGTGGCGGGGTCTGTGGCTGGGCGC
GACGTCACCGACGTTGGAGCCACTCCTTTGACCATGTGTGCGTGTGTGTATTATTCGTGTCTCGCCACTC
GCCGGTTGTTTTTTTCTTTTTATCTCGCTCTCTCTAGCGCCATCTCGTACGCATGCTCAACGCACCGCAT
GTTGCCGTGTCCTTTATGCGTCATTTTGGCTCGAAATAGGCAATTATTTAAACAAAGATTAGTCAACGAA
AACGCTAAAATAAATAAGTCTACAATATGGTTACTTATTGCCATGTGTGTGCAGCCAACGATAGCAACAA
AAGCAACAACACAGTGGCTTTCCCTCTTTCACTTTTTGTTTGCAAGCGCGTGCGAGCAAGACGGCACGAC
CGGCAAACGCAATTACGCTGACAAAGAGCAGACGAAGTTTTGGCCGAAAAACATCAAGGCGCCTGATACG
AATGCATTTGCAATAACAATTGCGATATTTAATATTGTTTATGAAGCTGTTTGACTTCAAAACACACAAA
AAAAAAAATAAAACAAATTATTTGAAAGAGAATTAGGAATCGGACAGCTTATCGTTACGGGCTAACAGCA
CACCGAGACGAAATAGCTTACCTGACGTCACAGCCTCTGGAAGAACTGCCGCCAAGCAGAGAGAGAGAGA
AAAAGAGGGAGAGCAGCTTAGACCGCATGTGCTTGTGTGTGAGGCGTCTCTCTCTTCGTCTCCTGTTTGC
GCAAACGCATAGACTGCACTGAGAAAATCGATTACCTATTTTTTATGAATGAATATTTGCACTATTACTA
TTCAAAACTATTAAGATAGCAATCACATTCAATAGCCAAATACTATACCACCTGAGCGATGCAACGAAAT
GATCAATTTGAGCAAAAATGCTGCATATTTAGGACGGCATCATTATAGAAATGCTTCTTGCTGTGTACTT
TTCTCTCGTCTGGCAGCTGTTTCGCCGTTATTGTTAAAACCGGCTTAAGTTAGGTGTGTTTTCTACGACT
AGTGATGCCCCTACTAGAAGATGTGTGTTGCACAAATGTCCCTGAATAACCAATTTGAAGTGCAGATAGC
AGTAAACGTAAGCTAATATGAATATTATTTAACTGTAATGTTTTAATATCGCTGGACATTACTAATAAAC
CCACTATAAACACATGTACATATGTATGTTTTGGCATACAATGAGTAGTTGGGGAAAAAATGTGTAAAAG
CACCGTGACCATCACAGCATAAAGATAACCAGCTGAAGTATCGAATATGAGTAACCCCCAAATTGAATCA
CATGCCGCAACTGATAGGACCCATGGAAGTACACTCTTCATGGCGATATACAAGACACACACAAGCACGA
ACACCCAGTTGCGGAGGAAATTCTCCGTAAATGAAAACCCAATCGGCGAACAATTCATACCCATATATGG
TAAAAGTTTTGAACGCGACTTGAGAGCGGAGAGCATTGCGGCTGATAAGGTTTTAGCGCTAAGCGGGCTT
TATAAAACGGGCTGCGGGACCAGTTTTCATATCACTACCGTTTGAGTTCTTGTGCTGTGTGGATACTCCT
CCCGACACAAAGCCGCTCCATCAGCCAGCAGTCGTCTAATCCAGAGACCCCGGATCGGGGTACCAACATG
GTGAGCAAGGGCGAGGAGCTGTTCACCGGGGTGGTGCCCATCCTGGTCGAGCTGGACGGCGACGTAAACG
GCCACAAGTTCAGCGTGTCCGGCGAGGGCGAGGGCGATGCCACCTACGGCAAGCTGACCCTGAAGTTCAT
CTGCACCACCGGCAAGCTGCCCGTGCCCTGGCCCACCCTCGTGACCACCCTGACCTACGGCGTGCAGTGC
TTCAGCCGCTACCCCGACCACATGAAGCAGCACGACTTCTTCAAGTCCGCCATGCCCGAAGGCTACGTCC
AGGAGCGCACCATCTTCTTCAAGGACGACGGCAACTACAAGACCCGCGCCGAGGTGAAGTTCGAGGGCGA
CACCCTGGTGAACCGCATCGAGCTGAAGGGCATCGACTTCAAGGAGGACGGCAACATCCTGGGGCACAAG
CTGGAGTACAACTACAACAGCCACAACGTCTATATCATGGCCGACAAGCAGAAGAACGGCATCAAGGTGA
ACTTCAAGATCCGCCACAACATCGAGGACGGCAGCGTGCAGCTCGCCGACCACTACCAGCAGAACACCCC
CATCGGCGACGGCCCCGTGCTGCTGCCCGACAACCACTACCTGAGCACCCAGTCCGCCCTGAGCAAAGAC
CCCAACGAGAAGCGCGATCACATGGTCCTGCTGGAGTTCGTGACCGCCGCCGGGATCACTCTCGGCATGG
ACGAGCTGTACAAGCCAAGCTTGAATTCTATGTTCCGCAGCAACTTGGAGGGCAGTGGCGCAGCAGCAGA
TAACTTTTCTGCTTTTCACGCCAGAGGAGGGCTCAACATTCTGGGCCTGCAGGACATGTATTTGGATACC
AGTGGGGCCAACTCGTCGGCCACTTTGAGTCCGCCCATTACGCCGGTGACCCCTGACCCGTCGACGTCTG
CGCAGTCGACGCACTTCCCTTTTCTGGCCGACAGCGCAGCCACCGCCAATTCGCTCCTTATGCAGCGACA
GTACCACTACCACTTGCTGCTCCAGCAGCAGCAGCAACTGGCCATGGCGCAGCACCAATTGGCGCTGGCT
GCATCAGCGGCAGCGGCTAGTGCGAGTCACCAGCAAACGGACGAGATTGCGCGATCCTTGAAAATCTTTG
CGCAGGTGACGACGGGCGCAGCAGAAAATGCGGCTGGCTCGATGCAGGATGTGATGCAGGAGTTCGCGAC
CAATGGCTATGCCAGCGATGATCTCGGTCGCATGTCCTACGGGAGTGCTCCGCCACAGGTGCAAATGCCA
CCGCAGCAGCAGCATCAGCAACAGCAGGGGCTGCACCTGCCACTGGGCCGCAATCCTGCCCAGCTGCAGA
CCAATGGCGGCAACTTAATGCCCATTCCACTCGCCACCCACTGGCTGAACAACTACCGGGAGCATCTGAA
CAACGTGTGGCGAAACATGTCGTATATACCAGCCGCTCCCAATACAATGGGTTTGCAGGCCCAAACAGCG
GCCACTGTGTCCACCGATCTCGGCGTGGGAATGGGTCTGGGATTGCCCGTGCAGGGCGAACAGCTGCGCG
GAGCTTCCAATTCCAGTAACAATAATAACAACAACAAGGTGTACAAGCGTTACAACAGCAAGGCCAAAGA
GATCAGCCGCCACTGCGTCTTTTGTGAGAATAACAACGAACCAGAGGCGGTTATCAATAGCCACTCAGTG
CGAGATAACTTTAACCGAGTGCTGTGCCCCAAACTACGCACCTACGTGTGCCCCATCTGCGGGGCATCTG
GGGACTCGGCGCACACGATTAAGTACTGCCCCAAGAAGCCGATCATCACCATGGAGGATGCGATCAAGGC
GGAATCGTTCCGCCTAGCCAAGAGCAGTTACTACAAGCAACAGATGAAGGTTTAGTAACTCGAGTCTAGA
GGGCCCGCGGTTCGAAGGTAAGCCTATCCCTAACCCTCTCCTCGGTCTCGATTCTACGCGTACCGGTCAT
CATCACCATCACCATTGAGTTTAAACCCGCTGATCAGCCTCGACTGTGCCTTCTAAGGCCTGAGCTCGCT
GATCAGCCTCGATCGAGGATCCAGACATGATAAGATACATTGATGAGTTTGGACAAACCACAACTAGAAT
GCAGTGAAAAAAATGCTTTATTTGTGAAATTTGTGATGCTATTGCTTTATTTGTAACCATTATAAGCTGC
AATAAACAAGTTAACAACAACAATTGCATTCATTTTATGTTTCAGGTTCAGGGGGAGGTGTGGGAGGTTT
TTTAAAGCAAGTAAAACCTCTACAAATGTGGTATGGCTGATTATGATCAGTCGACCGATGCCCTTGAGAG
CCTTCAACCCAGTCAGCTCCTTCCGGTGGGCGCGGGGCATGACTATCGTCGCCGCACTTATGACTGTCTT
CTTTATCATGCAACTCGTAGGACAGGTGCCGGCAGCGCTCTGGGTCATTTTCGGCGAGGACCGCTTTCGC
TGGAGCGCGACGATGATCGGCCTGTCGCTTGCGGTATTCGGAATCTTGCACGCCCTCGCTCAAGCCTTCG
TCACTGGTCCCGCCACCAAACGTTTCGGCGAGAAGCAGGCCATTATCGCCGGCATGGCGGCCGACGCGCT
GGGCTACGTCTTGCTGGCGTTCGCGACGCGAGGCTGGATGGCCTTCCCCATTATGATTCTTCTCGCTTCC
GGCGGCATCGGGATGCCCGCGTTGCAGGCCATGCTGTCCAGGCAGGTAGATGACGACCATCAGGGACAGC
TTCAAGGATCGCTCGCGGCTCTTACCAGCCAGCAAAAGGCCAGGAACCGTAAAAAGGCCGCGTTGCTGGC
GTTTTTCCATAGGCTCCGCCCCCCTGACGAGCATCACAAAAATCGACGCTCAAGTCAGAGGTGGCGAAAC
CCGACAGGACTATAAAGATACCAGGCGTTTCCCCCTGGAAGCTCCCTCGTGCGCTCTCCTGTTCCGACCC
TGCCGCTTACCGGATACCTGTCCGCCTTTCTCCCTTCGGGAAGCGTGGCGCTTTCTCAATGCTCACGCTG
TAGGTATCTCAGTTCGGTGTAGGTCGTTCGCTCCAAGCTGGGCTGTGTGCACGAACCCCCCGTTCAGCCC
GACCGCTGCGCCTTATCCGGTAACTATCGTCTTGAGTCCAACCCGGTAAGACACGACTTATCGCCACTGG
CAGCAGCCACTGGTAACAGGATTAGCAGAGCGAGGTATGTAGGCGGTGCTACAGAGTTCTTGAAGTGGTG
GCCTAACTACGGCTACACTAGAAGGACAGTATTTGGTATCTGCGCTCTGCTGAAGCCAGTTACCTTCGGA
AAAAGAGTTGGTAGCTCTTGATCCGGCAAACAAACCACCGCTGGTAGCGGTGGTTTTTTTGTTTGCAAGC
AGCAGATTACGCGCAGAAAAAAAGGATCTCAAGAAGATCCTTTGATCTTTTCTACGGGGTCTGACGCTCA
GTGGAACGAAAACTCACGTTAAGGGATTTTGGTCATGAGATTATCAAAAAGGATCTTCACCTAGATCCTT
TTAAATTAAAAATGAAGTTTTAAATCAATCTAAAGTATATATGAGTAAACTTGGTCTGACAGTTACCAAT
GCTTAATCAGTGAGGCACCTATCTCAGCGATCTGTCTATTTCGTTCATCCATAGTTGCCTGACTCCCCGT
CGTGTAGATAACTACGATACGGGAGGGCTTACCATCTGGCCCCAGTGCTGCAATGATACCGCGAGACCCA
CGCTCACCGGCTCCAGATTTATCAGCAATAAACCAGCCAGCCGGAAGGGCCGAGCGCAGAAGTGGTCCTG
CAACTTTATCCGCCTCCATCCAGTCTATTAATTGTTGCCGGGAAGCTAGAGTAAGTAGTTCGCCAGTTAA
TAGTTTGCGCAACGTTGTTGCCATTGCTGCAGGCATCGTGGTGTCACGCTCGTCGTTTGGTATGGCTTCA
TTCAGCTCCGGTTCCCAACGATCAAGGCGAGTTACATGATCCCCCATGTTGTGCAAAAAAGCGGTTAGCT
CCTTCGGTCCTCCGATCGTTGTCAGAAGTAAGTTGGCCGCAGTGTTATCACTCATGGTTATGGCAGCACT
GCATAATTCTCTTACTGTCATGCCATCCGTAAGATGCTTTTCTGTGACTGGTGAGTACTCAACCAAGTCA
TTCTGAGAATAGTGTATGCGGCGACCGAGTTGCTCTTGCCCGGCGTCAACACGGGATAATACCGCGCCAC
ATAGCAGAACTTTAAAAGTGCTCATCATTGGAAAACGTTCTTCGGGGCGAAAACTCTCAAGGATCTTACC
GCTGTTGAGATCCAGTTCGATGTAACCCACTCGTGCACCCAACTGATCTTCAGCATCTTTTACTTTCACC
AGCGTTTCTGGGTGAGCAAAAACAGGAAGGCAAAATGCCGCAAAAAAGGGAATAAGGGCGACACGGAAAT
GTTGAATACTCATACTCTTCCTTTTTCAATATTATTGAAGCATTTATCAGGGTTATTGTCTCATGAGCGG
ATACATATTTGAATGTATTTAGAAAAATAAACAAATAGGGGTTCCGCGCACATTTCCCCGAAAAGTGCCA
CCTGACGTCTAAGAAACCATTATTATCATGACATTAACCTATAAAAATAGGCGTATCACGAGGCCCTTTC
GT
